LOCUS       Exported 2336 bp ds-DNA circular SYN 12-MAY-2021
DEFINITION  Bacterial Expression plasmid for SARS-CoV-2 nsp8.
ACCESSION   .
VERSION     .
KEYWORDS    pGBW-m4046793
SOURCE      synthetic DNA construct
  ORGANISM  synthetic DNA construct
REFERENCE   1 (bases 1 to 2336)
  TITLE     SARS-CoV-2 protein E. coli expression constructs, tagged, for
            protein expression and/or purification
REFERENCE   2 (bases 1 to 2336)
  AUTHORS   .
  TITLE     Direct Submission
  JOURNAL   Exported May 12, 2021 from SnapGene Server 1.1.58
            http://www.snapgene.com
FEATURES             Location/Qualifiers
     source          1..2336
                     /organism="synthetic DNA construct"
                     /mol_type="other DNA"
     primer_bind     20..39
                     /label=T7
                     /note="T7 promoter, forward primer"
     promoter        20..38
                     /label=T7 promoter
                     /note="promoter for bacteriophage T7 RNA polymerase"
     protein_bind    39..63
                     /label=lac operator
                     /bound_moiety="lac repressor encoded by lacI"
                     /note="The lac repressor binds to the lac operator to
                     inhibit transcription in E. coli. This inhibition can be
                     relieved by adding lactose or
                     isopropyl-beta-D-thiogalactopyranoside (IPTG)."
     RBS             78..100
                     /note="efficient ribosome binding site from bacteriophage
                     T7 gene 10 (Olins and Rangwala, 1989)"
     CDS             699..719
                     /codon_start=1
                     /product="tobacco etch virus (TEV) protease recognition and
                     cleavage site"
                     /label=TEV site
                     /translation="ENLYFQS"
     CDS             720..749
                     /codon_start=1
                     /product="Myc (human c-Myc proto-oncogene) epitope tag"
                     /label=Myc
                     /translation="EQKLISEEDL"
     rep_origin      870..1458
                     /direction=RIGHT
                     /label=ori
                     /note="high-copy-number ColE1/pMB1/pBR322/pUC origin of
                     replication"
     primer_bind     1359..1378
                     /label=pBR322ori-F
                     /note="pBR322 origin, forward primer"
     CDS             1564..2223
                     /codon_start=1
                     /gene="cat"
                     /product="chloramphenicol acetyltransferase"
                     /label=CmR
                     /note="confers resistance to chloramphenicol"
                     /translation="MEKKITGYTTVDISQWHRKEHFEAFQSVAQCTYNQTVQLDITAFL
                     KTVKKNKHKFYPAFIHILARLMNAHPEFRMAMKDGELVIWDSVHPCYTVFHEQTETFSS
                     LWSEYHDDFRQFLHIYSQDVACYGENLAYFPKGFIENMFFVSANPWVSFTSFDLNVANM
                     DNFFAPVFTMGKYYTQGDKVLMPLAIQVHHAVCDGFHVGRMLNELQQYCDEWQGGA"
     primer_bind     complement(1630..1649)
                     /label=CAT-R
                     /note="Chloramphenicol resistance gene, reverse primer"
     terminator      2294..2328
                     /label=lambda t0 terminator
                     /note="minimal transcription terminator from phage lambda
                     (Scholtissek and Grosse, 1987)"
ORIGIN
        1 gatctcgatc ccgcgaaatt aatacgactc actatagggg aattgtgagc ggataacaat
       61 tcccctctag aaataatttt gtttaacttt aagaaggaga ctcttctatg atagcctcag
      121 agtttagttc ccttccatca tatgcagctt ttgctactgc tcaagaagct tatgagcagg
      181 ctgttgctaa tggtgattct gaagttgttc ttaaaaagtt gaagaagtct ttgaatgtgg
      241 ctaaatctga atttgaccgt gatgcagcca tgcaacgtaa gttggaaaag atggctgatc
      301 aagctatgac ccaaatgtat aaacaggcta gatctgagga caagagggca aaagttacta
      361 gtgctatgca gacaatgctt ttcactatgc ttagaaagtt ggataatgat gcactcaaca
      421 acattatcaa caatgcaaga gatggttgtg ttcccttgaa cataatacct cttacaacag
      481 cagccaaact aatggttgtc ataccagact ataacacata taaaaatacg tgtgatggta
      541 caacatttac ttatgcatca gcattgtggg aaatccaaca ggttgtagat gcagatagta
      601 aaattgttca acttagtgaa attagtatgg acaattcacc taatttagca tggcctctta
      661 ttgtaacagc tttaagggcc aattctgctg tcaaattaga gaacctgtac tttcaaagcg
      721 agcagaagct tatttccgaa gaagatctct aaccggctta tcggtcagtt tcacctgatt
      781 tacgtaaaaa cccgcttcgg cgggtttttg cttttggagg ggcagaaaga tgaatgactg
      841 tccacgacgc tatacccaaa agaaaaagct tgagatcctt tttttctgcg cgtaatctgc
      901 tgcttgcaaa caaaaaaacc accgctacca gcggtggttt gtttgccgga tcaagagcta
      961 ccaactcttt ttccgaaggt aactggcttc agcagagcgc agataccaaa tactgttctt
     1021 ctagtgtagc cgtagttagg ccaccacttc aagaactctg tagcaccgcc tacatacctc
     1081 gctctgctaa tcctgttacc agtggctgct gccagtggcg ataagtcgtg tcttaccggg
     1141 ttggactcaa gacgatagtt accggataag gcgcagcggt cgggctgaac ggggggttcg
     1201 tgcacacagc ccagcttgga gcgaacgacc tacaccgaac tgagatacct acagcgtgag
     1261 ctatgagaaa gcgccacgct tcccgaaggg agaaaggcgg acaggtatcc ggtaagcggc
     1321 agggtcggaa caggagagcg cacgagggag cttccagggg gaaacgcctg gtatctttat
     1381 agtcctgtcg ggtttcgcca cctctgactt gagcgtcgat ttttgtgatg ctcgtcaggg
     1441 gggcggagcc tatggaaatt gatcgggcac gtaagaggtt ccaactttca ccataatgaa
     1501 ataagatcac taccgggcgt attttttgag ttatcgagat tttcaggagc taaggaagct
     1561 aaaatggaga aaaaaatcac tggatatacc accgttgata tatcccaatg gcatcgtaaa
     1621 gaacattttg aggcatttca gtcagttgct caatgtacct ataaccagac cgttcagctg
     1681 gatattacgg cctttttaaa gaccgtaaag aaaaataagc acaagtttta tccggccttt
     1741 attcacattc ttgcccgcct gatgaatgct catccggaat ttcgtatggc aatgaaagac
     1801 ggtgagctgg tgatatggga tagtgttcac ccttgttaca ccgttttcca tgagcaaact
     1861 gaaacgtttt catcgctctg gagtgaatac cacgacgatt tccggcagtt tctacacata
     1921 tattcgcaag atgtggcgtg ttacggtgaa aacctggcct atttccctaa agggtttatt
     1981 gagaatatgt ttttcgtttc agccaatccc tgggtgagtt tcaccagttt tgatttaaac
     2041 gtggccaata tggacaactt cttcgccccc gttttcacca tgggcaaata ttatacgcaa
     2101 ggcgacaagg tgctgatgcc gctggcgatt caggttcatc atgccgtttg tgatggcttc
     2161 catgtcggca gaatgcttaa tgaattacaa cagtactgcg atgagtggca gggcggggcg
     2221 taatttgata tcgagctcgc ttggactcct gttgatagat ccagtaatga cctcagaact
     2281 ccatctggat ttgttcagaa cgctcggttg ccgccgggcg ttttttattg gtcatc
//
