[The description below was written by a language model from this plasmid's Addgene catalogue record and the feature table of its GenBank file.]
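Description:
pGBW-m4046793 is a compact, 2,336 bp synthetic bacterial expression plasmid built to produce SARS-CoV-2 non-structural protein 8 (nsp8) in E. coli. The minimal backbone carries little beyond a high-copy ColE1/pUC-type origin of replication and a chloramphenicol acetyltransferase (CmR) gene for selection, followed by a minimal phage lambda t0 transcription terminator. It is recorded as a high-copy plasmid maintained in DH5alpha.

The expression cassette opens with a bacteriophage T7 promoter directly abutting a lac operator, then the efficient ribosome binding site from T7 gene 10 and an ATG start codon. Transcription therefore depends on a host that supplies T7 RNA polymerase and is held in check by lac repressor until it is relieved with IPTG or lactose. No lacI gene is annotated on the plasmid, so the repressor would have to come from the host. The insert is wild-type nsp8, a mature cleavage product of the ORF1ab polyprotein, listed at 587 bp. The feature table does not annotate the nsp8 coding region itself, but the unannotated stretch between the RBS and the tag sequences matches its expected position. The listing of E. coli K-12 alongside SARS-CoV-2 as a species may point to host-derived parts or codon adaptation, though the record does not explain it.

At the C-terminus, nsp8 is fused to a TEV protease recognition site followed by a Myc epitope tag. The Myc tag allows immunodetection or antibody-based capture and can be removed by TEV cleavage. The plasmid belongs to a series of tagged SARS-CoV-2 protein constructs intended for expression and/or purification in E. coli.
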