Addgene plasmid #145758: pGBW-m4046793
Purpose: Bacterial Expression plasmid for SARS-CoV-2 nsp8
Depositing lab: Ginkgo Bioworks & Benjie Chen. Depositing organization: Ginkgo Bioworks.
Backbone
  Vector backbone: ori-013 - marker | cmR
  Backbone size w/o insert (bp): 1462
  Vector type: Bacterial Expression
Growth in bacteria
  Bacterial resistance: Chloramphenicol, 25 μg/mL
  Growth temperature: 30°C
  Growth strain: DH5alpha
  Copy number: High Copy
Gene/Insert
  Gene/Insert name: SARS-CoV-2 nsp8
  Species: Escherichia coli str. K-12 substr. MG1655; Severe acute respiratory syndrome coronavirus 2
  Insert size (bp): 587
  Mutation: wt
  Entrez Gene: ORF1ab (a.k.a. GU280_gp01)
  Promoter: Promoter | pT7 ; Operator | lacO ; RBS | T7_rbs ; Start Codon | ATG
  Tag / fusion protein: Cleavable TEV;Myc (C terminal on backbone)
  Cloning method: Unknown
Resource information
  A portion of this plasmid was derived from a plasmid made by: GinkgoBioworks
Depositor comments: NCBI Reference Sequence: YP_009725304.1
How to cite: pGBW-m4046793 was a gift from Ginkgo Bioworks & Benjie Chen (Addgene plasmid # 145758 ; http://n2t.net/addgene:145758 ; RRID:Addgene_145758)
